>Addgene plasmid #62342 | pJZC74 | depositor full sequence | sequence record 102265 | pJZC74 sequence 8779 bps
GCTTAAGCGGTCGACGGATCGGGAGATCTCCCGATCCCCTATGGTGCACTCTCAGTACAATCTGCTCTGA
TGCCGCATAGTTAAGCCAGTATCTGCTCCCTGCTTGTGTGTTGGAGGTCGCTGAGTAGTGCGCGAGCAAA
ATTTAAGCTACAACAAGGCAAGGCTTGACCGACAATTGCATGAAGAATCTGCTTAGGGTTAGGCGTTTTG
CGCTGCTTCGCGATGTACGGGCCAGATATACGCGTTGACATTGATTATTGACTAGTTATTAATAGTAATC
AATTACGGGGTCATTAGTTCATAGCCCATATATGGAGTTCCGCGTTACATAACTTACGGTAAATGGCCCG
CCTGGCTGACCGCCCAACGACCCCCGCCCATTGACGTCAATAATGACGTATGTTCCCATAGTAACGCCAA
TAGGGACTTTCCATTGACGTCAATGGGTGGAGTATTTACGGTAAACTGCCCACTTGGCAGTACATCAAGT
GTATCATATGCCAAGTACGCCCCCTATTGACGTCAATGACGGTAAATGGCCCGCCTGGCATTATGCCCAG
TACATGACCTTATGGGACTTTCCTACTTGGCAGTACATCTACGTATTAGTCATCGCTATTACCATGGTGA
TGCGGTTTTGGCAGTACATCAATGGGCGTGGATAGCGGTTTGACTCACGGGGATTTCCAAGTCTCCACCC
CATTGACGTCAATGGGAGTTTGTTTTGGCACCAAAATCAACGGGACTTTCCAAAATGTCGTAACAACTCC
GCCCCATTGACGCAAATGGGCGGTAGGCGTGTACGGTGGGAGGTCTATATAAGCAGCGCGTTTTGCCTGT
ACTGGGTCTCTCTGGTTAGACCAGATCTGAGCCTGGGAGCTCTCTGGCTAACTAGGGAACCCACTGCTTA
AGCCTCAATAAAGCTTGCCTTGAGTGCTTCAAGTAGTGTGTGCCCGTCTGTTGTGTGACTCTGGTAACTA
GAGATCCCTCAGACCCTTTTAGTCAGTGTGGAAAATCTCTAGCAGTGGCGCCCGAACAGGGACTTGAAAG
CGAAAGGGAAACCAGAGGAGCTCTCTCGACGCAGGACTCGGCTTGCTGAAGCGCGCACGGCAAGAGGCGA
GGGGCGGCGACTGGTGAGTACGCCAAAAATTTTGACTAGCGGAGGCTAGAAGGAGAGAGATGGGTGCGAG
AGCGTCAGTATTAAGCGGGGGAGAATTAGATCGCGATGGGAAAAAATTCGGTTAAGGCCAGGGGGAAAGA
AAAAATATAAATTAAAACATATAGTATGGGCAAGCAGGGAGCTAGAACGATTCGCAGTTAATCCTGGCCT
GTTAGAAACATCAGAAGGCTGTAGACAAATACTGGGACAGCTACAACCATCCCTTCAGACAGGATCAGAA
GAACTTAGATCATTATATAATACAGTAGCAACCCTCTATTGTGTGCATCAAAGGATAGAGATAAAAGACA
CCAAGGAAGCTTTAGACAAGATAGAGGAAGAGCAAAACAAAAGTAAGACCACCGCACAGCAAGCGGCCGG
CCGCGCTGATCTTCAGACCTGGAGGAGGAGATATGAGGGACAATTGGAGAAGTGAATTATATAAATATAA
AGTAGTAAAAATTGAACCATTAGGAGTAGCACCCACCAAGGCAAAGAGAAGAGTGGTGCAGAGAGAAAAA
AGAGCAGTGGGAATAGGAGCTTTGTTCCTTGGGTTCTTGGGAGCAGCAGGAAGCACTATGGGCGCAGCGT
CAATGACGCTGACGGTACAGGCCAGACAATTATTGTCTGGTATAGTGCAGCAGCAGAACAATTTGCTGAG
GGCTATTGAGGCGCAACAGCATCTGTTGCAACTCACAGTCTGGGGCATCAAGCAGCTCCAGGCAAGAATC
CTGGCTGTGGAAAGATACCTAAAGGATCAACAGCTCCTGGGGATTTGGGGTTGCTCTGGAAAACTCATTT
GCACCACTGCTGTGCCTTGGAATGCTAGTTGGAGTAATAAATCTCTGGAACAGATTTGGAATCACACGAC
CTGGATGGAGTGGGACAGAGAAATTAACAATTACACAAGCTTAATACACTCCTTAATTGAAGAATCGCAA
AACCAGCAAGAAAAGAATGAACAAGAATTATTGGAATTAGATAAATGGGCAAGTTTGTGGAATTGGTTTA
ACATAACAAATTGGCTGTGGTATATAAAATTATTCATAATGATAGTAGGAGGCTTGGTAGGTTTAAGAAT
AGTTTTTGCTGTACTTTCTATAGTGAATAGAGTTAGGCAGGGATATTCACCATTATCGTTTCAGACCCAC
CTCCCAACCCCGAGGGGACCCGACAGGCCCGAAGGAATAGAAGAAGAAGGTGGAGAGAGAGACAGAGACA
GATCCATTCGATTAGTGAACGGATCGGCACTGCGTGCGCCAATTCTGCAGACAAATGGCAGTATTCATCC
ACAATTTTAAAAGAAAAGGGGGGATTGGGGGGTACAGTGCAGGGGAAAGAATAGTAGACATAATAGCAAC
AGACATACAAACTAAAGAATTACAAAAACAAATTACAAAAATTCAAAATTTTCGGGTTTATTACAGGGAC
AGCAGAGATCCAGTTTGGTTAGTACCGGGCCCGCTCTAGAGATCCGACGCGCCATCTCTAGGCCCGCGCC
GGCCCCCTCGCACAGACTTGTGGGAGAAGCTCGGCTACTCCCCTGCCCCGGTTAATTTGCATATAATATT
TCCTAGTAACTATAGAGGCTTAATGTGCGATAAAAGACAGATAATCTGTTCTTTTTAATACTAGCTACAT
TTTACATGATAGGCTTGGATTTCTATAACTTCGTATAGCATACATTATACGAAGTTATAAACAGCACAAA
AGGAAACTCACCCTAACTGTAAAGTAATTGTGTGTTTTGAGACTATAAGTATCCCTTGGAGAACCACCTT
GTTGGAATAGCTCAGAGGCCGAGGGTTTAAGAGCTATGCTGGAAACAGCATAGCAAGTTTAAATAAGGCT
AGTCCGTTATCAACTTGAAAAAGTGGCACCGAGTCGGTGCCTGAATGCCTGCGAGCATCTTTTTTTGTTT
TTTATGTCTCTGCAGAGTTCGGTCTCGAGTACTAGGATCCATTAGGCGGCCGCGTGGATAACCGTATTAC
CGCCATGCATTAGTTATTAATAGTAATCAATTACGGGGTCATTAGTTCATAGCCCATATATGGAGTTCCG
CGTTACATAACTTACGGTAAATGGCCCGCCTGGCTGACCGCCCAACGACCCCCGCCCATTGACGTCAATA
ATGACGTATGTTCCCATAGTAACGCCAATAGGGACTTTCCATTGACGTCAATGGGTGGAGTATTTACGGT
AAACTGCCCACTTGGCAGTACATCAAGTGTATCATATGCCAAGTACGCCCCCTATTGACGTCAATGACGG
TAAATGGCCCGCCTGGCATTATGCCCAGTACATGACCTTATGGGACTTTCCTACTTGGCAGTACATCTAC
GTATTAGTCATCGCTATTACCATGGTGATGCGGTTTTGGCAGTACATCAATGGGCGTGGATAGCGGTTTG
ACTCACGGGGATTTCCAAGTCTCCACCCCATTGACGTCAATGGGAGTTTGTTTTGGCACCAAAATCAACG
GGACTTTCCAAAATGTCGTAACAACTCCGCCCCATTGACGCAAATGGGCGGTAGGCGTGTACGGTGGGAG
GTCTATATAAGCAGAGCTGGTTTAGTGAACCGTCAGATCCGCTAGCCCACCATGCCCAAAAAGAAAAGAA
AAGTGGGTAGTATGAAATCAATTCGCTGTAAAAACTGCAACAAACTGTTATTTAAGGCGGATAGTTTTGA
TCACATTGAAATCAGGTGTCCGCGTTGCAAACGTCACATCATAATGCTGAATGCCTGCGAGCATCCCACG
GAGAAACATTGTGGGAAAAGAGAAAAAATCACGCATTCTGACGAAACCGTGCGTTATGGCTCCACTAGTG
GGCACAAGCTTAATGGCGGTGGCGGAGGGATGGATGCTAAGTCACTAACTGCCTGGTCCCGGACACTGGT
GACCTTCAAGGATGTATTTGTGGACTTCACCAGGGAGGAGTGGAAGCTGCTGGACACTGCTCAGCAGATC
GTGTACAGAAATGTGATGCTGGAGAACTATAAGAACCTGGTTTCCTTGGGTTATCAGCTTACTAAGCCAG
ATGTGATCCTCCGGTTGGAGAAGGGAGAAGAGCCCTAGCCCGGGTCGAGCATGCATCTAGGGCGGCCAAT
TCCGCCCCTCTCCCTCCCCCCCCCCTAACGTTACTGGCCGAAGCCGCTTGGAATAAGGCCGGTGTGCGTT
TGTCTATATGTTATTTTCCACCATATTGCCGTCTTTTGGCAATGTGAGGGCCCGGAAACCTGGCCCTGTC
TTCTTGACGAGCATTCCTAGGGGTCTTTCCCCTCTCGCCAAAGGAATGCAAGGTCTGTTGAATGTCGTGA
AGGAAGCAGTTCCTCTGGAAGCTTCTTGAAGACAAACAACGTCTGTAGCGACCCTTTGCAGGCAGCGGAA
CCCCCCACCTGGCGACAGGTGCCTCTGCGGCCAAAAGCCACGTGTATAAGATACACCTGCAAAGGCGGCA
CAACCCCAGTGCCACGTTGTGAGTTGGATAGTTGTGGAAAGAGTCAAATGGCTCTCCTCAAGCGTATTCA
ACAAGGGGCTGAAGGATGCCCAGAAGGTACCCCATTGTATGGGATCTGATCTGGGGCCTCGGTGCACATG
CTTTACATGTGTTTAGTCGAGGTTAAAAAAACGTCTAGGCCCCCCGAACCACGGGGACGTGGTTTTCCTT
TGAAAAACACGATGATAAATGGTGAGCAAGGGCGAGGAGGATAACATGGCCATCATCAAGGAGTTCATGC
GCTTCAAGGTGCACATGGAGGGCTCCGTGAACGGCCACGAGTTCGAGATCGAGGGCGAGGGCGAGGGCCG
CCCCTACGAGGGCACCCAGACCGCCAAGCTGAAGGTGACCAAGGGTGGCCCCCTGCCCTTCGCCTGGGAC
ATCCTGTCCCCTCAGTTCATGTACGGCTCCAAGGCCTACGTGAAGCACCCCGCCGACATCCCCGACTACT
TGAAGCTGTCCTTCCCCGAGGGCTTCAAGTGGGAGCGCGTGATGAACTTCGAGGACGGCGGCGTGGTGAC
CGTGACCCAGGACTCCTCCCTGCAGGACGGCGAGTTCATCTACAAGGTGAAGCTGCGCGGCACCAACTTC
CCCTCCGACGGCCCCGTAATGCAGAAGAAGACCATGGGCTGGGAGGCCTCCTCCGAGCGGATGTACCCCG
AGGACGGCGCCCTGAAGGGCGAGATCAAGCAGAGGCTGAAGCTGAAGGACGGCGGCCACTACGACGCTGA
GGTCAAGACCACCTACAAGGCCAAGAAGCCCGTGCAGCTGCCCGGCGCCTACAACGTCAACATCAAGTTG
GACATCACCTCCCACAACGAGGACTACACCATCGTGGAACAGTACGAACGCGCCGAGGGCCGCCACTCCA
CCGGCGGCATGGACGAGCTGTACAAGTAAGAATTCGTCGAGGGACCTAATAACTTCGTATAGCATACATT
ATACGAAGTTATACATGTTTAAGGGTTCCGGTTCCACTAGGTACAATTCGATATCAAGCTTATCGATAAT
CAACCTCTGGATTACAAAATTTGTGAAAGATTGACTGGTATTCTTAACTATGTTGCTCCTTTTACGCTAT
GTGGATACGCTGCTTTAATGCCTTTGTATCATGCTATTGCTTCCCGTATGGCTTTCATTTTCTCCTCCTT
GTATAAATCCTGGTTGCTGTCTCTTTATGAGGAGTTGTGGCCCGTTGTCAGGCAACGTGGCGTGGTGTGC
ACTGTGTTTGCTGACGCAACCCCCACTGGTTGGGGCATTGCCACCACCTGTCAGCTCCTTTCCGGGACTT
TCGCTTTCCCCCTCCCTATTGCCACGGCGGAACTCATCGCCGCCTGCCTTGCCCGCTGCTGGACAGGGGC
TCGGCTGTTGGGCACTGACAATTCCGTGGTGTTGTCGGGGAAATCATCGTCCTTTCCTTGGCTGCTCGCC
TGTGTTGCCACCTGGATTCTGCGCGGGACGTCCTTCTGCTACGTCCCTTCGGCCCTCAATCCAGCGGACC
TTCCTTCCCGCGGCCTGCTGCCGGCTCTGCGGCCTCTTCCGCGTCTTCGCCTTCGCCCTCAGACGAGTCG
GATCTCCCTTTGGGCCGCCTCCCCGCATCGATACCGTCGACCTCGATCGAGACCTAGAAAAACATGGAGC
AATCACAAGTAGCAATACAGCAGCTACCAATGCTGATTGTGCCTGGCTAGAAGCACAAGAGGAGGAGGAG
GTGGGTTTTCCAGTCACACCTCAGGTACCTTTAAGACCAATGACTTACAAGGCAGCTGTAGATCTTAGCC
ACTTTTTAAAAGAAAAGGGGGGACTGGAAGGGCTAATTCACTCCCAACGAAGACAAGATATCCTTGATCT
GTGGATCTACCACACACAAGGCTACTTCCCTGATTGGCAGAACTACACACCAGGGCCAGGGATCAGATAT
CCACTGACCTTTGGATGGTGCTACAAGCTAGTACCAGTTGAGCAAGAGAAGGTAGAAGAAGCCAATGAAG
GAGAGAACACCCGCTTGTTACACCCTGTGAGCCTGCATGGGATGGATGACCCGGAGAGAGAAGTATTAGA
GTGGAGGTTTGACAGCCGCCTAGCATTTCATCACATGGCCCGAGAGCTGCATCCGGACTGTACTGGGTCT
CTCTGGTTAGACCAGATCTGAGCCTGGGAGCTCTCTGGCTAACTAGGGAACCCACTGCTTAAGCCTCAAT
AAAGCTTGCCTTGAGTGCTTCAAGTAGTGTGTGCCCGTCTGTTGTGTGACTCTGGTAACTAGAGATCCCT
CAGACCCTTTTAGTCAGTGTGGAAAATCTCTAGCAGCATGTGAGCAAAAGGCCAGCAAAAGGCCAGGAAC
CGTAAAAAGGCCGCGTTGCTGGCGTTTTTCCATAGGCTCCGCCCCCCTGACGAGCATCACAAAAATCGAC
GCTCAAGTCAGAGGTGGCGAAACCCGACAGGACTATAAAGATACCAGGCGTTTCCCCCTGGAAGCTCCCT
CGTGCGCTCTCCTGTTCCGACCCTGCCGCTTACCGGATACCTGTCCGCCTTTCTCCCTTCGGGAAGCGTG
GCGCTTTCTCATAGCTCACGCTGTAGGTATCTCAGTTCGGTGTAGGTCGTTCGCTCCAAGCTGGGCTGTG
TGCACGAACCCCCCGTTCAGCCCGACCGCTGCGCCTTATCCGGTAACTATCGTCTTGAGTCCAACCCGGT
AAGACACGACTTATCGCCACTGGCAGCAGCCACTGGTAACAGGATTAGCAGAGCGAGGTATGTAGGCGGT
GCTACAGAGTTCTTGAAGTGGTGGCCTAACTACGGCTACACTAGAAGAACAGTATTTGGTATCTGCGCTC
TGCTGAAGCCAGTTACCTTCGGAAAAAGAGTTGGTAGCTCTTGATCCGGCAAACAAACCACCGCTGGTAG
CGGTGGTTTTTTTGTTTGCAAGCAGCAGATTACGCGCAGAAAAAAAGGATCTCAAGAAGATCCTTTGATC
TTTTCTACGGGGTCTGACGCTCAGTGGAACGAAAACTCACGTTAAGGGATTTTGGTCATGAGATTATCAA
AAAGGATCTTCACCTAGATCCTTTTAAATTAAAAATGAAGTTTTAAATCAATCTAAAGTATATATGAGTA
AACTTGGTCTGACAGTTACCAATGCTTAATCAGTGAGGCACCTATCTCAGCGATCTGTCTATTTCGTTCA
TCCATAGTTGCCTGACTCCCCGTCGTGTAGATAACTACGATACGGGAGGGCTTACCATCTGGCCCCAGTG
CTGCAATGATACCGCGAGACCCACGCTCACCGGCTCCAGATTTATCAGCAATAAACCAGCCAGCCGGAAG
GGCCGAGCGCAGAAGTGGTCCTGCAACTTTATCCGCCTCCATCCAGTCTATTAATTGTTGCCGGGAAGCT
AGAGTAAGTAGTTCGCCAGTTAATAGTTTGCGCAACGTTGTTGCCATTGCTACAGGCATCGTGGTGTCAC
GCTCGTCGTTTGGTATGGCTTCATTCAGCTCCGGTTCCCAACGATCAAGGCGAGTTACATGATCCCCCAT
GTTGTGCAAAAAAGCGGTTAGCTCCTTCGGTCCTCCGATCGTTGTCAGAAGTAAGTTGGCCGCAGTGTTA
TCACTCATGGTTATGGCAGCACTGCATAATTCTCTTACTGTCATGCCATCCGTAAGATGCTTTTCTGTGA
CTGGTGAGTACTCAACCAAGTCATTCTGAGAATAGTGTATGCGGCGACCGAGTTGCTCTTGCCCGGCGTC
AATACGGGATAATACCGCGCCACATAGCAGAACTTTAAAAGTGCTCATCATTGGAAAACGTTCTTCGGGG
CGAAAACTCTCAAGGATCTTACCGCTGTTGAGATCCAGTTCGATGTAACCCACTCGTGCACCCAACTGAT
CTTCAGCATCTTTTACTTTCACCAGCGTTTCTGGGTGAGCAAAAACAGGAAGGCAAAATGCCGCAAAAAA
GGGAATAAGGGCGACACGGAAATGTTGAATACTCATACTCTTCCTTTTTCAATATTATTGAAGCATTTAT
CAGGGTTATTGTCTCATGAGCGGATACATATTTGAATGTATTTAGAAAAATAAACAAATAGGGGTTCCGC
GCACATTTCCCCGAAAAGTGCCACCTGAC
Features (pLannotate 1.2.2; 28 found; start..end, strand, type, name):
     40..92      -  misc_feature   bom (fragment): basis of mobility region from pBR322
    247..626     +  enhancer       CMV enhancer: human cytomegalovirus immediate early enhancer
    627..826     +  promoter       CMV promoter: human cytomegalovirus (CMV) immediate early promoter
    844..1024    +  LTR            5' LTR (truncated): truncated 5' long terminal repeat (LTR) from HIV-1
   1071..1196    +  misc_feature   HIV-1 Ψ: packaging signal of human immunodeficiency virus type 1
   1180..1518    +  CDS            HIV-1 gag (fragment): gag protein from human immunodeficiency virus 1; gag
   1695..1928    +  misc_feature   RRE: The Rev response element (RRE) of HIV-1 allows for Rev-dependent mRNA export from the nucleus to the cytoplasm.
   2305..2405    +  CDS            Rev (fragment): human immunodeficiency virus 1 (HIV-1) Rev protein; rev; enhances nuclear export of unspliced and incompletely spliced viral mRNAs
   2455..2572    +  misc_feature   cPPT/CTS: central polypurine tract and central termination sequence of HIV-1
   2825..2858    +  protein_bind   loxP: Cre-mediated recombination occurs in the 8-bp core sequence (GCATACAT). Cre recombinase
   2943..2964    -  rep_origin     SV40 ori (fragment): SV40 origin of replication
   2983..3050    +  misc_RNA       tracrRNA (fragment): trans-activating CRISPR RNA for the Streptococcus pyogenes CRISPR/Cas9 system
   3070..3089    +  terminator     SUP4 terminator: transcription terminator for the S. cerevisiae SUP4 tRNA gene
   3221..3524    +  enhancer       CMV enhancer: human cytomegalovirus immediate early enhancer
   3525..3728    +  promoter       CMV promoter: human cytomegalovirus (CMV) immediate early promoter
   3792..3977    +  CDS            com: COM_BPMU - Experimental evidence at protein level: Swiss-Prot protein existence level 1. Trans-acting positive regulator required for mom mRNA translation. Binds the com-mom mRNA 5' and destabilizes a translation inhibition stem to expose mom translation start signals. From Escherichia phage Mu (Bacteriophage Mu).
   4050..4235    +  CDS            KRAB: Krüppel-associated box (KRAB) transcriptional repression domain from the human zinc finger protein ZNF10 (Margolin et al., 1994)
   4386..4848    +  misc_feature   IRES: internal ribosome entry site (IRES) of the encephalomyocarditis virus (EMCV)
   4849..5556    +  CDS            mCherry: mCherry is a basic (constitutively fluorescent) red fluorescent protein published in 2004, derived from Discosoma sp.. It is reported to be a very rapidly-maturing monomer with low acid sensitivity.
   5579..5612    +  protein_bind   loxP: Cre-mediated recombination occurs in the 8-bp core sequence (GCATACAT). Cre recombinase
   5645..5668    +  misc_feature   MCS (fragment): pBluescript multiple cloning site
   5668..6256    +  misc_feature   WPRE: woodchuck hepatitis virus posttranscriptional regulatory element
   6257..6276    +  misc_feature   MCS (fragment): pBluescript multiple cloning site
   6278..6778    +  CDS            nef (fragment): NEF_HV1LA - Experimental evidence at protein level: Swiss-Prot protein existence level 1. Extracellular Nef protein targets CD4(+) T-lymphocytes for apoptosis by interacting with CXCR4 surface receptors. From Human immunodeficiency virus type 1 group M subtype B (isolate Lai) (HIV-1).
   6785..6965    +  LTR            5' LTR (truncated): truncated 5' long terminal repeat (LTR) from HIV-1
   7027..7615    -  rep_origin     ori: high-copy-number ColE1/pMB1/pBR322/pUC origin of replication
   7786..8646    -  CDS            AmpR: β-lactamase; bla; confers resistance to ampicillin, carbenicillin, and related antibiotics
   8647..8751    -  promoter       AmpR promoter: bla
