[The description below was written by a language model from this plasmid's Addgene catalogue record and pLannotate feature annotations shown in this document.]
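Description:
pJZC74 is a lentiviral mammalian expression plasmid built on MP177_U6, a derivative of pSico, that delivers one module of a CRISPR "scaffold RNA" system for programmable gene repression. It is propagated in bacteria through a high-copy ColE1/pUC-type origin with ampicillin resistance (AmpR). No drug marker for mammalian cells is recorded, and transduced cells are instead identified by mCherry fluorescence. The viral portion has a CMV enhancer/promoter driving a truncated HIV-1 5' LTR, followed by the Ψ packaging signal, RRE and cPPT/CTS. WPRE and a second truncated LTR lie downstream, so the region between the LTRs can be packaged into lentiviral particles and integrated into target cells.

The payload consists of two expression units. According to the catalogue entry, a U6 promoter drives an S. pyogenes-type sgRNA extended with a single COM RNA hairpin and targeted to the SV40 promoter. The U6 promoter itself is not called in the feature table, which does annotate the sgRNA scaffold (as a tracrRNA fragment), a short SV40-derived match that probably corresponds to the spacer, and a short terminator. Downstream, an internal CMV enhancer/promoter expresses the bacteriophage Mu Com RNA-binding protein fused at its C terminus to the KRAB repression domain of human ZNF10. An EMCV IRES and mCherry follow on the same transcript. A pair of loxP sites inherited from the pSico design flanks the sgRNA and CMV cassette region.

Com-KRAB binds the COM hairpin on the sgRNA, so the guide both directs a dCas9 to the target site and recruits a repressor there. The dCas9 is not encoded on this plasmid and must be supplied separately. The construct is used to build synthetic transcriptional programs in mammalian cells.
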