Addgene plasmid #62342: pJZC74
Purpose: sgRNA + 1x COM with COM-KRAB effector for mammalian cells
Depositing lab: Wendell Lim & Stanley Qi. Depositing organization: University of California, San Francisco (UCSF). Publication: Engineering Complex Synthetic Transcriptional Programs with CRISPR RNA Scaffolds. Zalatan JG, Lee ME, Almeida R, Gilbert LA, Whitehead EH, La Russa M, Tsai JC, Weissman JS, Dueber JE, Qi LS, Lim WA. Cell. 2014 Dec 18. pii: S0092-8674(14)01570-0. doi: 10.1016/j.cell.2014.11.052. PubMed 25533786.
Backbone
  Vector backbone: MP177_U6 (derived from pSico)
  Vector type: Mammalian Expression, Lentiviral
  Selectable markers: Marked by mCherry
Growth in bacteria
  Bacterial resistance: Ampicillin, 100 μg/mL
  Growth temperature: 37°C
  Growth strain: Stbl3
  Copy number: Unknown
Gene/Insert 1
  Gene/Insert name: sgRNA + 1x COM binding module
  Mutation: Targets sv40 promoter, sequence: GAATAGCTCAGAGGCCGAGG
  Promoter: U6
  Cloning method: Gibson Cloning
  Sequencing primers: 5′ gagatccagtttggttagtaccggg
Gene/Insert 2
  Gene/Insert name: COM-KRAB (alt name: COM RNA binding protein fused to a KRAB domain)
  Promoter: CMV
  Tag / fusion protein: KRAB (C terminal on insert)
  Cloning method: Gibson Cloning
  Sequencing primers: 5′ N/A; 3′ CCTCACATTGCCAAAAGACG
Terms and licenses: Academic/Nonprofit Terms; Industry Terms: Not Available to Industry
How to cite: pJZC74 was a gift from Wendell Lim & Stanley Qi (Addgene plasmid # 62342 ; http://n2t.net/addgene:62342 ; RRID:Addgene_62342)
