>Addgene plasmid #62342 | pJZC74 | addgene partial sequence | sequence record 108330 | mU6-F old 5'-cagcacaaaaggaaactcacc-3'
TATCCCTTGGAGAACCACCTTGTTGGAATAGCTCAGAGGCCGAGGGTTTAAGAGCTATGCTGGAAACAGC
ATAGCAAGTTTAAATAAGGCTAGTCCGTTATCAACTTGAAAAAGTGGCACCGAGTCGGTGCCTGAATGCC
TGCGAGCATCTTTTTTTGTTTTTTATGTCTCTGCAGAGTTCGGTCTCGAGTACTAGGATCCATTAGGCGG
CCGCGTGGATAACCGTATTACCGCCATGCATTAGTTATTAATAGTAATCAATTACGGGGTCATTAGTTCA
TAGCCCATATATGGAGTTCCGCGTTACATAACTTACGGTAAATGGCCCGCCTGGCTGACCGCCCAACGAC
CCCCGCCCATTGACGTCAATAATGACGTATGTTCCCATAGTAACGCCAATAGGGACTTTCCATTGACGTC
AATGGGTGGAGTATTTACGGTAAACTGCCCACTTGGCAGTACATCAAGTGTATCATATGCCAAGTACGCC
CCCTATTGACGTCAATGACGGTAAATGGCCCGCCTGGCATTATGCCCAGTACATGACCTTATGGGACTTT
CCTACTTGGCAGTACATCTACGTATTAGTCATCGCTATTACCATGGTGATGCGGTTTTGGCAGTACATCA
ATGGGCGTGGATAGCGGTTTGACTCAC
