>Addgene plasmid #62342 | pJZC74 | addgene partial sequence | sequence record 108331 | CMV-F2 5'-GGTCTATATAAGCAGAGCTGGT-3'
GTGGGTAGTATGAAATCAATTCGCTGTAAAAACTGCAACAAACTGTTATTTAAGGCGGATAGTTTTGATC
ACATTGAAATCAGGTGTCCGCGTTGCAAACGTCACATCATAATGCTGAATGCCTGCGAGCATCCCACGGA
GAAACATTGTGGGAAAAGAGAAAAAATCACGCATTCTGACGAAACCGTGCGTTATGGCTCCACTAGTGGG
CACAAGCTTAATGGCGGTGGCGGAGGGATGGATGCTAAGTCACTAACTGCCTGGTCCCGGACACTGGTGA
CCTTCAAGGATGTATTTGTGGACTTCACCAGGGAGGAGTGGAAGCTGCTGGACACTGCTCAGCAGATCGT
GTACAGAAATGTGATGCTGGAGAACTATAAGAACCTGGTTTCCTTGGGTTATCAGCTTACTAAGCCAGAT
GTGATCCTCCGGTTGGAGAAGGGAGAAGAGCCCTAGCCCGGGTCGAGCATGCATCTAGGGCGGCCAATTC
CGCCCCTCTCCCTCCCCCCCCCC
